Addgene plasmid #143622: TFORF2802
Purpose: Lentiviral vector for overexpressing transcription factor ORFs with unique 24-bp barcodes. Barcodes facilitate identification of transcription factors in pooled screens.
Depositing lab: Feng Zhang. Depositing organization: Broad Institute. Publication: A transcription factor atlas of directed differentiation. Joung J, Ma S, Tay T, Geiger-Schuller KR, Kirchgatterer PC, Verdine VK, Guo B, Arias-Garcia MA, Allen WE, Singh A, Kuksenko O, Abudayyeh OO, Gootenberg JS, Fu Z, Macrae RK, Buenrostro JD, Regev A, Zhang F. Cell. 2023 Jan 5;186(1):209-229.e26. doi: 10.1016/j.cell.2022.11.026. PubMed 36608654.
Backbone
  Vector backbone: pLX_TRC317
  Backbone manufacturer: Broad Institute Genetic Perturbation Platform
  Backbone size w/o insert (bp): 8264
  Vector type: Mammalian Expression, Lentiviral
  Selectable markers: Puromycin
Growth in bacteria
  Bacterial resistance: Ampicillin, 100 μg/mL
  Growth temperature: 37°C
  Growth strain: NEB Stable
  Copy number: High Copy
Gene/Insert
  Gene/Insert name: ETV2
  Species: H. sapiens (human)
  Insert size (bp): 569
  Entrez Gene: ETV2 (a.k.a. ER71, ETSRP71)
  Promoter: EF1a
  Cloning method: Unknown
  Sequencing primers: 5′ GGGTGGAGACTGAAGTTAGGCCAG; 3′ CACATAGCGTAAAAGGAGCAACATAG
Terms and licenses: Academic/Nonprofit Terms; Industry Terms: Not Available to Industry
Depositor comments: NM_001304549,ENST00000379023 . The transcription factor ORF portion of this plasmid was synthesized by Genewiz. Please test multiple small colonies in case of plasmid recombination. To make this collection available in a timely manner, a portion of this collection was not fully sequenced by Addgene. If an Addgene verified full plasmid sequence is not available, please contact us prior to placing an order to request the full sequence.
How to cite: TFORF2802 was a gift from Feng Zhang (Addgene plasmid # 143622 ; http://n2t.net/addgene:143622 ; RRID:Addgene_143622)
