[The description below was written by a language model from this plasmid's Addgene catalogue record and pLannotate feature annotations shown in this document.]
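Description:
TFORF2802 is a third-generation-style, self-inactivating lentiviral expression plasmid built on the pLX_TRC317 backbone and carrying a human ETV2 (ER71/ETSRP71) open reading frame. It belongs to a barcoded transcription factor ORF collection in which each ORF is paired with a unique 24-bp barcode, so that the factor present in a cell can be identified by sequencing in pooled overexpression screens. In bacteria the plasmid is maintained by a high-copy ColE1/pUC origin and ampicillin resistance (AmpR). An f1 origin and remnants of a lac/lacZα cloning region with T7 and T3 promoters are also present in the backbone. The depositor warns that recombination can occur, which is common for LTR-containing plasmids.

The viral portion begins with an RSV promoter fused to a truncated HIV-1 5' LTR, which makes genomic RNA production Tat-independent. This is followed by the Ψ packaging signal with a gag fragment, the RRE for Rev-dependent export, and a cPPT/CTS. An SV40 early promoter drives puromycin N-acetyltransferase for selecting transduced mammalian cells. Downstream, the EF-1α promoter drives the 569-bp ETV2 insert, which was made by gene synthesis and corresponds to a short annotated transcript isoform. The automated annotation labels part of this region as a FEV fragment, most likely reflecting homology in the ETS DNA-binding domain shared by both proteins rather than a different insert. The barcode itself is not annotated in the feature table. A WPRE follows to enhance transcript expression, and the cassette ends at the ΔU3 3' LTR with an SV40 polyadenylation signal beyond it. The construct is intended for stable ETV2 overexpression, alone or within pooled directed-differentiation screens.
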