Features (pLannotate 1.2.2; 31 found; start..end, strand, type, name):
      5..231     +  promoter       RSV promoter: Rous sarcoma virus enhancer/promoter
    232..412     +  LTR            5' LTR (truncated): truncated 5' long terminal repeat (LTR) from HIV-1
    459..584     +  misc_feature   HIV-1 Ψ: packaging signal of human immunodeficiency virus type 1
    568..931     +  CDS            HIV-1 gag (fragment): gag protein from human immunodeficiency virus 1; gag
   1077..1310    +  misc_feature   RRE: The Rev response element (RRE) of HIV-1 allows for Rev-dependent mRNA export from the nucleus to the cytoplasm.
   1687..1713    +  CDS            Rev (fragment): human immunodeficiency virus 1 (HIV-1) Rev protein; rev; enhances nuclear export of unspliced and incompletely spliced viral mRNAs
   1720..1743    +  promoter       SV40 promoter (fragment): SV40 early promoter
   1744..1815    +  promoter       SV40 promoter (fragment): SV40 enhancer and early promoter
   1839..1974    +  rep_origin     SV40 ori: SV40 origin of replication
   2020..2616    +  CDS            PuroR (fragment): puromycin N-acetyltransferase; pac from Streptomyces; confers resistance to puromycin
   2665..2782    +  misc_feature   cPPT/CTS: central polypurine tract and central termination sequence of HIV-1
   2847..2913    +  CDS            small t antigen (fragment): SV40 (simian virus 40) small t antigen
   2920..4098    +  promoter       EF-1α promoter: strong constitutive promoter for human elongation factor EF-1α
   4268..4513    +  CDS            FEV (fragment): FEV_HUMAN - Also known as PET1. Experimental evidence at protein level: Swiss-Prot protein existence level 1. Functions as a transcriptional regulator. According to PubMed:12761502, it functions as a transcriptional repressor. Functions in the differentiation and the maintenance of the central serotonergic neurons. May play a role in cell growth. From Homo sapiens (Human).
   4595..4648    +  promoter       U6 promoter (fragment): RNA polymerase III promoter for human U6 snRNA
   4690..5278    +  misc_feature   WPRE: woodchuck hepatitis virus posttranscriptional regulatory element
   5329..5348    +  misc_feature   cPPT/CTS (fragment): central polypurine tract and central termination sequence of HIV-1
   5350..5583    +  LTR            3' LTR (ΔU3): self-inactivating 3' long terminal repeat (LTR) from HIV-1
   5661..5782    +  polyA_signal   SV40 poly(A) signal: SV40 polyadenylation signal
   5822..5957    +  rep_origin     SV40 ori: SV40 origin of replication
   5978..5996    -  promoter       T7 promoter: promoter for bacteriophage T7 RNA polymerase
   6004..6159    +  CDS            lacZα (fragment): LacZα fragment of β-galactosidase; lacZ fragment
   6164..6592    +  rep_origin     f1 ori (sequence partly withheld): f1 bacteriophage origin of replication; arrow indicates direction of (+) strand synthesis
   6645..6749    +  promoter       AmpR promoter: bla
   6750..7610    +  CDS            AmpR: β-lactamase; bla; confers resistance to ampicillin, carbenicillin, and related antibiotics
   7781..8369    +  rep_origin     ori: high-copy-number ColE1/pMB1/pBR322/pUC origin of replication
   8552..8644    +  CDS            lacI (fragment): lac repressor; lacI; The lac repressor binds to the lac operator to inhibit transcription in E. coli. This inhibition can be relieved by adding lactose or isopropyl-β-D-thiogalactopyranoside (IPTG).
   8657..8678    +  protein_bind   CAP binding site: CAP binding activates transcription in the presence of cAMP. E. coli catabolite activator protein
   8693..8723    +  promoter       lac promoter: promoter for the E. coli lac operon
   8731..8747    +  protein_bind   lac operator: The lac repressor binds to the lac operator to inhibit transcription in E. coli. This inhibition can be relieved by adding lactose or isopropyl-β-D-thiogalactopyranoside (IPTG). lac repressor encoded by lacI
   8792..8810    +  promoter       T3 promoter: promoter for bacteriophage T3 RNA polymerase
>Addgene plasmid #143622 | TFORF2802 | addgene full sequence | sequence record 385780 | Addgene NGS Result
TTAATGTAGTCTTATGCAATACTCTTGTAGTCTTGCAACATGGTAACGATGAGTTAGCAACATGCCTTAC
AAGGAGAGAAAAAGCACCGTGCATGCCGATTGGTGGAAGTAAGGTGGTACGATCGTGCCTTATTAGGAAG
GCAACAGACGGGTCTGACATGGATTGGACGAACCACTGAATTGCCGCATTGCAGAGATATTGTATTTAAG
TGCCTAGCTCGATACATAAACGGGTCTCTCTGGTTAGACCAGATCTGAGCCTGGGAGCTCTCTGGCTAAC
TAGGGAACCCACTGCTTAAGCCTCAATAAAGCTTGCCTTGAGTGCTTCAAGTAGTGTGTGCCCGTCTGTT
GTGTGACTCTGGTAACTAGAGATCCCTCAGACCCTTTTAGTCAGTGTGGAAAATCTCTAGCAGTGGCGCC
CGAACAGGGACTTGAAAGCGAAAGGGAAACCAGAGGAGCTCTCTCGACGCAGGACTCGGCTTGCTGAAGC
GCGCACGGCAAGAGGCGAGGGGCGGCGACTGGTGAGTACGCCAAAAATTTTGACTAGCGGAGGCTAGAAG
GAGAGAGATGGGTGCGAGAGCGTCAGTATTAAGCGGGGGAGAATTAGATCGCGATGGGAAAAAATTCGGT
TAAGGCCAGGGGGAAAGAAAAAATATAAATTAAAACATATAGTATGGGCAAGCAGGGAGCTAGAACGATT
CGCAGTTAATCCTGGCCTGTTAGAAACATCAGAAGGCTGTAGACAAATACTGGGACAGCTACAACCATCC
CTTCAGACAGGATCAGAAGAACTTAGATCATTATATAATACAGTAGCAACCCTCTATTGTGTGCATCAAA
GGATAGAGATAAAAGACACCAAGGAAGCTTTAGACAAGATAGAGGAAGAGCAAAACAAAAGTAAGACCAC
CGCACAGCAAGCGGCCGCTGATCTTCAGACCTGGAGGAGGAGATATGAGGGACAATTGGAGAAGTGAATT
ATATAAATATAAAGTAGTAAAAATTGAACCATTAGGAGTAGCACCCACCAAGGCAAAGAGAAGAGTGGTG
CAGAGAGAAAAAAGAGCAGTGGGAATAGGAGCTTTGTTCCTTGGGTTCTTGGGAGCAGCAGGAAGCACTA
TGGGCGCAGCGTCAATGACGCTGACGGTACAGGCCAGACAATTATTGTCTGGTATAGTGCAGCAGCAGAA
CAATTTGCTGAGGGCTATTGAGGCGCAACAGCATCTGTTGCAACTCACAGTCTGGGGCATCAAGCAGCTC
CAGGCAAGAATCCTGGCTGTGGAAAGATACCTAAAGGATCAACAGCTCCTGGGGATTTGGGGTTGCTCTG
GAAAACTCATTTGCACCACTGCTGTGCCTTGGAATGCTAGTTGGAGTAATAAATCTCTGGAACAGATTTG
GAATCACACGACCTGGATGGAGTGGGACAGAGAAATTAACAATTACACAAGCTTAATACACTCCTTAATT
GAAGAATCGCAAAACCAGCAAGAAAAGAATGAACAAGAATTATTGGAATTAGATAAATGGGCAAGTTTGT
GGAATTGGTTTAACATAACAAATTGGCTGTGGTATATAAAATTATTCATAATGATAGTAGGAGGCTTGGT
AGGTTTAAGAATAGTTTTTGCTGTACTTTCTATAGTGAATAGAGTTAGGCAGGGATATTCACCATTATCG
TTTCAGACCCACCTCCCAACCCCGAGGGGACCCATGCATTGCATCTCAATTAGTCAGCAACCAGGTGTGG
AAAGTCCCCAGGCTCCCCAGCAGGCAGAAGTATGCAAAGCATGCGTCTCAATTAGTCAGCAACCATAGTC
CCGCCCCTAACTCCGCCCATCCCGCCCCTAACTCCGCCCAGTTCCGCCCATTCTCCGCCCCATGGCTGAC
TAATTTTTTTTATTTATGCAGAGGCCGAGGCCGCCTCGGCCTCTGAGCTATTCCAGAAGTAGTGAGGAGG
CTTTTTTGGAGGCCTAGGCTTTTGCAAAAAGCTTTCTAGAGGTACCACCGGAGCTTACCATGACCGAGTA
CAAGCCCACGGTGCGCCTCGCCACCCGCGACGACGTCCCCAGGGCCGTACGCACCCTCGCCGCCGCGTTC
GCCGACTACCCCGCCACGCGCCACACCGTCGATCCGGACCGCCACATCGAGCGGGTCACCGAGCTGCAAG
AACTCTTCCTCACGCGCGTCGGGCTCGACATCGGCAAGGTGTGGGTCGCGGACGACGGCGCCGCCGTGGC
GGTCTGGACCACGCCGGAGAGCGTCGAAGCGGGGGCGGTGTTCGCCGAGATCGGCCCGCGCATGGCCGAG
TTGAGCGGTTCCCGGCTGGCCGCGCAGCAACAGATGGAAGGCCTCCTGGCGCCGCACCGGCCCAAGGAGC
CCGCGTGGTTCCTGGCCACCGTCGGCGTCTCGCCCGACCACCAGGGCAAGGGTCTGGGCAGCGCCGTCGT
GCTCCCCGGAGTGGAGGCGGCCGAGCGCGCCGGGGTGCCCGCCTTCCTGGAGACCTCCGCGCCCCGCAAC
CTCCCCTTCTACGAGCGGCTCGGCTTCACCGTCACCGCCGACGTCGAGGTGCCCGAAGGACCGCGCACCT
GGTGCATGACCCGCAAGCCCGGTGCCAGTTAACGAATTCTAGATCTTGAGACAAATGGCAGTATTCATCC
ACAATTTTAAAAGAAAAGGGGGGATTGGGGGGTACAGTGCAGGGGAAAGAATAGTAGACATAATAGCAAC
AGACATACAAACTAAAGAATTACAAAAACAAATTACAAAAATTCAAAATTTTCGGGTTTATTACAGGGAC
AGCAGAGATCCACTTTGGCGCCGGCTCGAGGCCTGCAGGTGCAAAGATGGATAAAGTTTTAAACAGAGAG
GAATCTTTGCAGCTAATGGACCTTCTAGGTCTTGAAAGGAGTGGGAATTGGCTCCGGTGCCCGTCAGTGG
GCAGAGCGCACATCGCCCACAGTCCCCGAGAAGTTGGGGGGAGGGGTCGGCAATTGAACCGGTGCCTAGA
GAAGGTGGCGCGGGGTAAACTGGGAAAGTGATGTCGTGTACTGGCTCCGCCTTTTTCCCGAGGGTGGGGG
AGAACCGTATATAAGTGCAGTAGTCGCCGTGAACGTTCTTTTTCGCAACGGGTTTGCCGCCAGAACACAG
GTAAGTGCCGTGTGTGGTTCCCGCGGGCCTGGCCTCTTTACGGGTTATGGCCCTTGCGTGCCTTGAATTA
CTTCCACCTGGCTGCAGTACGTGATTCTTGATCCCGAGCTTCGGGTTGGAAGTGGGTGGGAGAGTTCGAG
GCCTTGCGCTTAAGGAGCCCCTTCGCCTCGTGCTTGAGTTGAGGCCTGGCCTGGGCGCTGGGGCCGCCGC
GTGCGAATCTGGTGGCACCTTCGCGCCTGTCTCGCTGCTTTCGATAAGTCTCTAGCCATTTAAAATTTTT
GATGACCTGCTGCGACGCTTTTTTTCTGGCAAGATAGTCTTGTAAATGCGGGCCAAGATCTGCACACTGG
TATTTCGGTTTTTGGGGCCGCGGGCGGCGACGGGGCCCGTGCGTCCCAGCGCACATGTTCGGCGAGGCGG
GGCCTGCGAGCGCGGCCACCGAGAATCGGACGGGGGTAGTCTCAAGCTGGCCGGCCTGCTCTGGTGCCTG
GCCTCGCGCCGCCGTGTATCGCCCCGCCCTGGGCGGCAAGGCTGGCCCGGTCGGCACCAGTTGCGTGAGC
GGAAAGATGGCCGCTTCCCGGCCCTGCTGCAGGGAGCTCAAAATGGAGGACGCGGCGCTCGGGAGAGCGG
GCGGGTGAGTCACCCACACAAAGGAAAAGGGCCTTTCCGTCCTCAGCCGTCGCTTCATGTGACTCCACGG
AGTACCGGGCGCCGTCCAGGCACCTCGATTAGTTCTCGAGCTTTTGGAGTACGTCGTCTTTAGGTTGGGG
GGAGGGGTTTTATGCGATGGAGTTTCCCCACACTGAGTGGGTGGAGACTGAAGTTAGGCCAGCTTGGCAC
TTGATGTAATTCTCCTTGGAATTTGCCCTTTTTGAGTTTGGATCTTGGTTCATTCTCAAGCCTCAGACAG
TGGTTCAAAGTTTTTTTCTTCCATTTCAGGTGTCGTGAGGCTAGCACCGCCACCATGGACCTGTGGAACT
GGGATGAGGCATCCCCACAGGAAGTGCCTCCAGGGAACAAGCTGGCAGGGCTTGAAGGAGCCAAATTAGG
CTTCTGTTTCCCTGATCTGGCACTCCAAGGGGACACGCCGACAGCGACAGCAGAGACATGCTGGAAAGGT
CCCATTCAGCTGTGGCAGTTCCTCCTGGAGCTGCTCCACGACGGGGCGCGTAGCAGCTGCATCCGTTGGA
CTGGCAACAGCCGCGAGTTCCAGCTGTGCGACCCCAAAGAGGTGGCTCGGCTGTGGGGCGAGCGCAAGAG
AAAGCCGGGCATGAATTACGAGAAGCTGAGCCGGGGCCTTCGCTACTACTATCGCCGCGACATCGTGCGC
AAGAGCGGGGGGCGAAAGTACACGTACCGCTTCGGGGGCCGCGTGCCCAGCCTAGCCTATCCGGACTGTG
CGGGAGGCGGACGGGGAGCAGAGACACAATAGTAATGAACTAGTCCGTAACTTGAAAGTATTTCGATTTC
TTGGCTTTATATATCTTGTGGAAAGGACGACATTAGTCGCGATTCTTGTGGCCAACGCGTTAAGTCGACA
ATCAACCTCTGGATTACAAAATTTGTGAAAGATTGACTGGTATTCTTAACTATGTTGCTCCTTTTACGCT
ATGTGGATACGCTGCTTTAATGCCTTTGTATCATGCTATTGCTTCCCGTATGGCTTTCATTTTCTCCTCC
TTGTATAAATCCTGGTTGCTGTCTCTTTATGAGGAGTTGTGGCCCGTTGTCAGGCAACGTGGCGTGGTGT
GCACTGTGTTTGCTGACGCAACCCCCACTGGTTGGGGCATTGCCACCACCTGTCAGCTCCTTTCCGGGAC
TTTCGCTTTCCCCCTCCCTATTGCCACGGCGGAACTCATCGCCGCCTGCCTTGCCCGCTGCTGGACAGGG
GCTCGGCTGTTGGGCACTGACAATTCCGTGGTGTTGTCGGGGAAATCATCGTCCTTTCCTTGGCTGCTCG
CCTGTGTTGCCACCTGGATTCTGCGCGGGACGTCCTTCTGCTACGTCCCTTCGGCCCTCAATCCAGCGGA
CCTTCCTTCCCGCGGCCTGCTGCCGGCTCTGCGGCCTCTTCCGCGTCTTCGCCTTCGCCCTCAGACGAGT
CGGATCTCCCTTTGGGCCGCCTCCCCGCGTCGACTTTAAGACCAATGACTTACAAGGCAGCTGTAGATCT
TAGCCACTTTTTAAAAGAAAAGGGGGGACTGGAAGGGCTAATTCACTCCCAACGAAGACAAGATCTGCTT
TTTGCTTGTACTGGGTCTCTCTGGTTAGACCAGATCTGAGCCTGGGAGCTCTCTGGCTAACTAGGGAACC
CACTGCTTAAGCCTCAATAAAGCTTGCCTTGAGTGCTTCAAGTAGTGTGTGCCCGTCTGTTGTGTGACTC
TGGTAACTAGAGATCCCTCAGACCCTTTTAGTCAGTGTGGAAAATCTCTAGCAGTACGTATAGTAGTTCA
TGTCATCTTATTATTCAGTATTTATAACTTGCAAAGAAATGAATATCAGAGAGTGAGAGGAACTTGTTTA
TTGCAGCTTATAATGGTTACAAATAAAGCAATAGCATCACAAATTTCACAAATAAAGCATTTTTTTCACT
GCATTCTAGTTGTGGTTTGTCCAAACTCATCAATGTATCTTATCATGTCTGGCTCTAGCTATCCCGCCCC
TAACTCCGCCCATCCCGCCCCTAACTCCGCCCAGTTCCGCCCATTCTCCGCCCCATGGCTGACTAATTTT
TTTTATTTATGCAGAGGCCGAGGCCGCCTCGGCCTCTGAGCTATTCCAGAAGTAGTGAGGAGGCTTTTTT
GGAGGCCTAGGGACGTACCCAATTCGCCCTATAGTGAGTCGTATTACGCGCGCTCACTGGCCGTCGTTTT
ACAACGTCGTGACTGGGAAAACCCTGGCGTTACCCAACTTAATCGCCTTGCAGCACATCCCCCTTTCGCC
AGCTGGCGTAATAGCGAAGAGGCCCGCACCGATCGCCCTTCCCAACAGTTGCGCAGCCTGAATGGCGAAT
GGG
[124 nt withheld, positions 6164-6287]
C
[91 nt withheld, positions 6289-6379]
A
[49 nt withheld, positions 6381-6429]
CCTTTGACGTTGGAGTCCACGTTCTTT
[37 nt withheld, positions 6457-6493]
ACCCTATCTCGGTCTATTCTTTTGATTTATAAGGGATTTTGCCGATTTCGGCCTATTGGTTAAAAAATGA
GCTGATTTAACAAAAATTTAACGCGAATTTTAACAAAATATTAACGCTTACAATTTAGGTGGCACTTTTC
GGGGAAATGTGCGCGGAACCCCTATTTGTTTATTTTTCTAAATACATTCAAATATGTATCCGCTCATGAG
ACAATAACCCTGATAAATGCTTCAATAATATTGAAAAAGGAAGAGTATGAGTATTCAACATTTCCGTGTC
GCCCTTATTCCCTTTTTTGCGGCATTTTGCCTTCCTGTTTTTGCTCACCCAGAAACGCTGGTGAAAGTAA
AAGATGCTGAAGATCAGTTGGGTGCACGAGTGGGTTACATCGAACTGGATCTCAACAGCGGTAAGATCCT
TGAGAGTTTTCGCCCCGAAGAACGTTTTCCAATGATGAGCACTTTTAAAGTTCTGCTATGTGGCGCGGTA
TTATCCCGTATTGACGCCGGGCAAGAGCAACTCGGTCGCCGCATACACTATTCTCAGAATGACTTGGTTG
AGTACTCACCAGTCACAGAAAAGCATCTTACGGATGGCATGACAGTAAGAGAATTATGCAGTGCTGCCAT
AACCATGAGTGATAACACTGCGGCCAACTTACTTCTGACAACGATCGGAGGACCGAAGGAGCTAACCGCT
TTTTTGCACAACATGGGGGATCATGTAACTCGCCTTGATCGTTGGGAACCGGAGCTGAATGAAGCCATAC
CAAACGACGAGCGTGACACCACGATGCCTGTAGCAATGGCAACAACGTTGCGCAAACTATTAACTGGCGA
ACTACTTACTCTAGCTTCCCGGCAACAATTAATAGACTGGATGGAGGCGGATAAAGTTGCAGGACCACTT
CTGCGCTCGGCCCTTCCGGCTGGCTGGTTTATTGCTGATAAATCTGGAGCCGGTGAGCGTGGGTCTCGCG
GTATCATTGCAGCACTGGGGCCAGATGGTAAGCCCTCCCGTATCGTAGTTATCTACACGACGGGGAGTCA
GGCAACTATGGATGAACGAAATAGACAGATCGCTGAGATAGGTGCCTCACTGATTAAGCATTGGTAACTG
TCAGACCAAGTTTACTCATATATACTTTAGATTGATTTAAAACTTCATTTTTAATTTAAAAGGATCTAGG
TGAAGATCCTTTTTGATAATCTCATGACCAAAATCCCTTAACGTGAGTTTTCGTTCCACTGAGCGTCAGA
CCCCGTAGAAAAGATCAAAGGATCTTCTTGAGATCCTTTTTTTCTGCGCGTAATCTGCTGCTTGCAAACA
AAAAAACCACCGCTACCAGCGGTGGTTTGTTTGCCGGATCAAGAGCTACCAACTCTTTTTCCGAAGGTAA
CTGGCTTCAGCAGAGCGCAGATACCAAATACTGTTCTTCTAGTGTAGCCGTAGTTAGGCCACCACTTCAA
GAACTCTGTAGCACCGCCTACATACCTCGCTCTGCTAATCCTGTTACCAGTGGCTGCTGCCAGTGGCGAT
AAGTCGTGTCTTACCGGGTTGGACTCAAGACGATAGTTACCGGATAAGGCGCAGCGGTCGGGCTGAACGG
GGGGTTCGTGCACACAGCCCAGCTTGGAGCGAACGACCTACACCGAACTGAGATACCTACAGCGTGAGCT
ATGAGAAAGCGCCACGCTTCCCGAAGGGAGAAAGGCGGACAGGTATCCGGTAAGCGGCAGGGTCGGAACA
GGAGAGCGCACGAGGGAGCTTCCAGGGGGAAACGCCTGGTATCTTTATAGTCCTGTCGGGTTTCGCCACC
TCTGACTTGAGCGTCGATTTTTGTGATGCTCGTCAGGGGGGCGGAGCCTATGGAAAAACGCCAGCAACGC
GGCCTTTTTACGGTTCCTGGCCTTTTGCTGGCCTTTTGCTCACATGTTCTTTCCTGCGTTATCCCCTGAT
TCTGTGGATAACCGTATTACCGCCTTTGAGTGAGCTGATACCGCTCGCCGCAGCCGAACGACCGAGCGCA
GCGAGTCAGTGAGCGAGGAAGCGGAAGAGCGCCCAATACGCAAACCGCCTCTCCCCGCGCGTTGGCCGAT
TCATTAATGCAGCTGGCACGACAGGTTTCCCGACTGGAAAGCGGGCAGTGAGCGCAACGCAATTAATGTG
AGTTAGCTCACTCATTAGGCACCCCAGGCTTTACACTTTATGCTTCCGGCTCGTATGTTGTGTGGAATTG
TGAGCGGATAACAATTTCACACAGGAAACAGCTATGACCATGATTACGCCAAGCGCGCAATTAACCCTCA
CTAAAGGGAACAAAAGCTGGAGCTGCAAGC
