>Addgene plasmid #143622 | TFORF2802 | depositor partial sequence | sequence record 282996 | Insert
ACCGCCACCATGGACCTGTGGAACTGGGATGAGGCATCCCCACAGGAAGTGCCTCCAGGGAACAAGCTGG
CAGGGCTTGAAGGAGCCAAATTAGGCTTCTGTTTCCCTGATCTGGCACTCCAAGGGGACACGCCGACAGC
GACAGCAGAGACATGCTGGAAAGGTCCCATTCAGCTGTGGCAGTTCCTCCTGGAGCTGCTCCACGACGGG
GCGCGTAGCAGCTGCATCCGTTGGACTGGCAACAGCCGCGAGTTCCAGCTGTGCGACCCCAAAGAGGTGG
CTCGGCTGTGGGGCGAGCGCAAGAGAAAGCCGGGCATGAATTACGAGAAGCTGAGCCGGGGCCTTCGCTA
CTACTATCGCCGCGACATCGTGCGCAAGAGCGGGGGGCGAAAGTACACGTACCGCTTCGGGGGCCGCGTG
CCCAGCCTAGCCTATCCGGACTGTGCGGGAGGCGGACGGGGAGCAGAGACACAATAGTAATGAACTAGTC
CGTAACTTGAAAGTATTTCGATTTCTTGGCTTTATATATCTTGTGGAAAGGACGACATTAGTCGCGATTC
TTGTGGCCA
