>Addgene plasmid #143622 | TFORF2802 | depositor partial sequence | sequence record 282997 | Barcode
CATTAGTCGCGATTCTTGTGGCCA
